>Addgene plasmid #220128 | pAAV-MYL2-HA-TadA8e-Sauri N aa1-438-inteinN | addgene full sequence | sequence record 436789 | Addgene NGS Result
TGGAGCGAACGACCTACACCGAACTGAGATACCTACAGCGTGAGCTATGAGAAAGCGCCACGCTTCCCGA
AGGGAGAAAGGCGGACAGGTATCCGGTAAGCGGCAGGGTCGGAACAGGAGAGCGCACGAGGGAGCTTCCA
GGGGGAAACGCCTGGTATCTTTATAGTCCTGTCGGGTTTCGCCACCTCTGACTTGAGCGTCGATTTTTGT
GATGCTCGTCAGGGGGGCGGAGCCTATGGAAAAACGCCAGCAACGCGGCCTTTTTACGGTTCCTGGCCTT
TTGCTGGCCTTTTGCTCACATGTTCTTTCCTGCGTTATCCCCTGATTCTGTGGATAACCGTATTACCGCC
TTTGAGTGAGCTGATACCGCTCGCCGCAGCCGAACGACCGAGCGCAGCGAGTCAGTGAGCGAGGAAGCGG
AAGAGCGCCCAATACGCAAACCGCCTCTCCCCGCGCGTTGGCCGATTCATTAATGCAGCTGGCACGACAG
GTTTCCCGACTGGAAAGCGGGCAGTGAGCGCAACGCAATTAATGTGAGTTAGCTCACTCATTAGGCACCC
CAGGCTTTACACTTTATGCTTCCGGCTCGTATGTTGTGTGGAATTGTGAGCGGATAACAATTTCACACAG
GAAACAGCTATGACCATGATTACGCCAGATTTAATTAAGGCCTTAATTAGGCTGCGCGCTCGCTCGCTCA
CTGAGGCCGCCCGGGCAAAGCCCGGGCGTCGGGCGACCTTTGGTCGCCCGGCCTCAGTGAGCGAGCGAGC
GCGCAGAGAGGGAGTGGCCAACTCCATCACTAGGGGTTCCTTGTAGTTAATGATTAACCCGCCATGCTAC
TTATCTACTGCGGCCGCGGAATGTGTGTCAGTTAGGGTGTGGAAAGTCCCCAGGCTCCCCAGCAGGCAGA
AGTATGCAAAGCATGGACATTGATTATTGACTAGGGGTTACTCTTCCCCATTAGACAATGGCAGGGAAGA
GAGCACACCCCATCATCCCCAGGCCAGGCCCCAGCCACTGACTCTTTAACCTTGAAGGCATTTTTGGGTC
TCACGTGTCCACCCAGGCGGGTGGCCGCCTTTGAGCAGCTCTTACTTCAGAAGAACGGCATGGAGTGGGG
GGTGGGGGGCTTAGGTGGCCTCCGCCTCACCTACAACTGCCAAAAGTGGTCATGGGGTTATTTTTAACCC
CAGGGGAGAGGTATTTATTGTTCCACAGCAGGGGCAGAGGCCAGCAGGCTCCTCGAACTCTCCAGAGGTG
GCAACTGGCCTCAGACACCGTACCGAAGCCGCTAGCGCTACCGGTCGCCACCATGGCCTACCCATACGAT
GTTCCAGATTACGCTCCAAAGAAGAAGCGGAAAGTCTCTGAGGTGGAGTTTTCCCACGAGTACTGGATGA
GACATGCCCTGACCCTGGCCAAGAGGGCACGGGATGAGAGGGAGGTGCCTGTGGGAGCCGTGCTGGTGCT
GAACAATAGAGTGATCGGCGAGGGCTGGAACAGAGCCATCGGCCTGCACGACCCAACAGCCCATGCCGAA
ATTATGGCCCTGAGACAGGGCGGCCTGGTCATGCAGAACTACAGACTGATTGACGCCACCCTGTACGTGA
CATTCGAGCCTTGCGTGATGTGCGCCGGCGCCATGATCCACTCTAGGATCGGCCGCGTGGTGTTTGGCGT
GAGGAACTCAAAAAGAGGCGCCGCAGGCTCCCTGATGAACGTGCTGAACTACCCCGGCATGAATCACCGC
GTCGAAATTACCGAGGGAATCCTGGCAGATGAATGTGCCGCCCTGCTGTGCGATTTCTATCGGATGCCTA
GACAGGTGTTCAATGCTCAGAAGAAGGCCCAGAGCTCCATCAACTCCGGAGGATCTAGCGGAGGCTCCTC
TGGCTCTGAGACACCTGGCACAAGCGAGAGCGCAACACCTGAAAGCAGCGGGGGCAGCAGCGGGGGGTCA
ATGCAGGAGAACCAGCAGAAGCAAAATTACATCCTGGGCCTGGCCATCGGCATCACCAGCGTGGGCTATG
GCCTGATCGACAGCAAGACCAGAGAAGTGATTGACGCCGGCGTGCGGCTATTCCCAGAGGCCGACTCTGA
AAACAACAGCAATAGAAGATCTAAGCGGGGCGCCCGGAGACTGAAAAGACGAAGAATCCACAGACTGAAC
AGAGTGAAAGACCTCCTGGCTGACTACCAGATGATCGACTTAAACAACGTGCCCAAGTCTACCGACCCCT
ACACCATCCGGGTGAAGGGACTGCGGGAACCTCTGACCAAGGAAGAGTTTGCCATCGCTCTGCTGCATAT
CGCCAAGAGAAGAGGCCTGCACAACATCTCCGTGAGCATGGGCGATGAGGAACAGGACAACGAGCTGTCC
ACCAAGCAGCAGCTGCAGAAGAACGCTCAGCAGCTGCAGGACAAATACGTGTGCGAGCTGCAACTGGAAA
GACTGACCAACATCAACAAGGTCAGAGGCGAGAAGAACCGGTTCAAGACCGAAGATTTCGTGAAGGAAGT
GAAGCAGCTGTGCGAGACCCAGCGGCAGTACCACAACATCGACGATCAGTTCATCCAGCAGTACATCGAC
CTGGTGAGCACCCGGAGAGAATACTTCGAGGGCCCTGGCAACGGCTCTCCATATGGCTGGGATGGAGATC
TGCTGAAGTGGTATGAGAAGCTGATGGGCAGATGCACCTACTTCCCTGAGGAGCTGAGAAGCGTGAAGTA
CGCCTACAGCGCCGATCTGTTTAACGCCCTGAACGATCTGAACAACCTGGTTGTGACCCGCGACGACAAC
CCTAAGCTGGAATACTACGAGAAATACCACATTATCGAGAACGTGTTCAAGCAGAAGAAAAATCCAACTC
TGAAGCAAATCGCCAAAGAGATCGGCGTGCAGGATTACGACATCAGAGGATACAGAATTACCAAGTCCGG
TAAGCCTCAGTTCACCAGCTTCAAACTCTACCACGACCTGAAAAACATCTTTGAACAGGCCAAATACCTG
GAAGATGTGGAGATGCTGGATGAGATAGCTAAAATCCTGACAATCTACCAAGACGAGATCAGCATCAAGA
AAGCCCTGGACCAGCTGCCTGAGCTGCTGACCGAGAGCGAAAAAAGCCAGATCGCTCAGCTGACCGGCTA
CACCGGTACACATAGACTGTCTCTGAAGTGCATCCACATCGTGATCGACGAGCTGTGGGAGAGCCCCGAA
AACCAGATGGAAATCTTCACCAGACTGAACCTCAAGCCAAAGAAGGTGGAAATGTGTCTGGCTGGCGATA
CTCTCATTACCCTGGCCGATGGACGACGAGTGCCTATTAGAGAACTGGTGTCACAGCAGAATTTTTCCGT
GTGGGCTCTGAATCCTCAGACTTACCGCCTGGAGAGGGCTAGAGTGAGTAGAGCTTTCTGTACCGGCATC
AAACCTGTGTACCGCCTCACCACTAGACTGGGGAGATCCATTAGGGCCACTGCCAACCACCGATTTCTCA
CACCTCAGGGCTGGAAACGAGTCGATGAACTCCAGCCTGGAGATTACCTGGCTCTGCCTAGGAGAATCCC
TACTGCCTCCTGATCTCGAGCTCGATGAGTTTGGACAAACCACAACTAGAATGCAGTGAAAAAAATGCTT
TATTTGTGAAATTTGTGATGCTATTGCTTTATTTGTAACCATTATAAGCTGCAATAAACAAGTTAACAAC
AACAATTGCATTCATTTTATGTTTCAGGTTCAGGGGGAGGTGTGGGAGGTTTTTTAAAGCAAGTAAAACC
TCTACAAATGTGGTAGCGGCCGCAGGTAGATAAGTAGCATGGCGGGTTAATCATTAACTACAAGGAACCC
CTAGTGATGGAGTTGGCCACTCCCTCTCTGCGCGCTCGCTCGCTCACTGAGGCCGGGCGACCAAAGGTCG
CCCGACGCCCGGGCTTTGCCCGGGCGGCCTCAGTGAGCGAGCGAGCGCGCAGCCTTAATTAACCTAATTC
ACTGGCCGTCGTTTTACAACGTCGTGACTGGGAAAACCCTGGCGTTACCCAACTTAATCGCCTTGCAGCA
CATCCCCCTTTCGCCAGCTGGCGTAATAGCGAAGAGGCCCGCACCGATCGCCCTTCCCAACAGTTGCGCA
GCCTGAATGGCGAATGGG
[124 nt withheld, positions 4149-4272]
C
[91 nt withheld, positions 4274-4364]
A
[49 nt withheld, positions 4366-4414]
CCTTTGACGTTGGAGTCCACGTTCTTT
[37 nt withheld, positions 4442-4478]
ACCCTATCTCGGTCTATTCTTTTGATTTATAAGGGATTTTGCCGATTTCGGCCTATTGGTTAAAAAATGA
GCTGATTTAACAAAAATTTAACGCGAATTTTAACAAAATATTAACGCTTACAATTTAGGTGGCACTTTTC
GGGGAAATGTGCGCGGAACCCCTATTTGTTTATTTTTCTAAATACATTCAAATATGTATCCGCTCATGAG
ACAATAACCCTGATAAATGCTTCAATAATATTGAAAAAGGAAGAGTATGAGTATTCAACATTTCCGTGTC
GCCCTTATTCCCTTTTTTGCGGCATTTTGCCTTCCTGTTTTTGCTCACCCAGAAACGCTGGTGAAAGTAA
AAGATGCTGAAGATCAGTTGGGTGCACGAGTGGGTTACATCGAACTGGATCTCAACAGCGGTAAGATCCT
TGAGAGTTTTCGCCCCGAAGAACGTTTTCCAATGATGAGCACTTTTAAAGTTCTGCTATGTGGCGCGGTA
TTATCCCGTATTGACGCCGGGCAAGAGCAACTCGGTCGCCGCATACACTATTCTCAGAATGACTTGGTTG
AGTACTCACCAGTCACAGAAAAGCATCTTACGGATGGCATGACAGTAAGAGAATTATGCAGTGCTGCCAT
AACCATGAGTGATAACACTGCGGCCAACTTACTTCTGACAACGATCGGAGGACCGAAGGAGCTAACCGCT
TTTTTGCACAACATGGGGGATCATGTAACTCGCCTTGATCGTTGGGAACCGGAGCTGAATGAAGCCATAC
CAAACGACGAGCGTGACACCACGATGCCTGTAGCAATGGCAACAACGTTGCGCAAACTATTAACTGGCGA
ACTACTTACTCTAGCTTCCCGGCAACAATTAATAGACTGGATGGAGGCGGATAAAGTTGCAGGACCACTT
CTGCGCTCGGCCCTTCCGGCTGGCTGGTTTATTGCTGATAAATCTGGAGCCGGTGAGCGTGGGTCTCGCG
GTATCATTGCAGCACTGGGGCCAGATGGTAAGCCCTCCCGTATCGTAGTTATCTACACGACGGGGAGTCA
GGCAACTATGGATGAACGAAATAGACAGATCGCTGAGATAGGTGCCTCACTGATTAAGCATTGGTAACTG
TCAGACCAAGTTTACTCATATATACTTTAGATTGATTTAAAACTTCATTTTTAATTTAAAAGGATCTAGG
TGAAGATCCTTTTTGATAATCTCATGACCAAAATCCCTTAACGTGAGTTTTCGTTCCACTGAGCGTCAGA
CCCCGTAGAAAAGATCAAAGGATCTTCTTGAGATCCTTTTTTTCTGCGCGTAATCTGCTGCTTGCAAACA
AAAAAACCACCGCTACCAGCGGTGGTTTGTTTGCCGGATCAAGAGCTACCAACTCTTTTTCCGAAGGTAA
CTGGCTTCAGCAGAGCGCAGATACCAAATACTGTTCTTCTAGTGTAGCCGTAGTTAGGCCACCACTTCAA
GAACTCTGTAGCACCGCCTACATACCTCGCTCTGCTAATCCTGTTACCAGTGGCTGCTGCCAGTGGCGAT
AAGTCGTGTCTTACCGGGTTGGACTCAAGACGATAGTTACCGGATAAGGCGCAGCGGTCGGGCTGAACGG
GGGGTTCGTGCACACAGCCCAGCT
Features (pLannotate 1.2.2; 19 found; start..end, strand, type, name):
    425..517     +  CDS            lacI (fragment): lac repressor; lacI; The lac repressor binds to the lac operator to inhibit transcription in E. coli. This inhibition can be relieved by adding lactose or isopropyl-β-D-thiogalactopyranoside (IPTG).
    530..551     +  protein_bind   CAP binding site: CAP binding activates transcription in the presence of cAMP. E. coli catabolite activator protein
    566..596     +  promoter       lac promoter: promoter for the E. coli lac operon
    604..620     +  protein_bind   lac operator: The lac repressor binds to the lac operator to inhibit transcription in E. coli. This inhibition can be relieved by adding lactose or isopropyl-β-D-thiogalactopyranoside (IPTG). lac repressor encoded by lacI
    681..811     -  repeat_region  AAV2 ITR (fragment): inverted terminal repeat of adeno-associated virus serotype 2 inverted
    858..925     +  promoter       SV40 promoter (fragment): SV40 enhancer and early promoter
    926..944     +  enhancer       CMV enhancer (fragment): human cytomegalovirus immediate early enhancer
   1319..1345    +  CDS            3xHA (fragment): three tandem HA epitope tags
   1367..1858    +  CDS            tadA: TADA_ECOLI - Also known as yfhC. Experimental evidence at protein level: Swiss-Prot protein existence level 1. Catalyzes the deamination of adenosine to inosine at the wobble position 34 of tRNA(Arg2). Essential for cell viability. From Escherichia coli (strain K12).
   1979..3310    +  CDS            cas9 (fragment): CAS9_STAAU - Experimental evidence at protein level: Swiss-Prot protein existence level 1. CRISPR (clustered regularly interspaced short palindromic repeat) is an adaptive immune system that provides protection against mobile genetic elements (viruses, transposable elements and conjugative plasmids). CRISPR clusters contain spacers, sequences complementary to antecedent mobile elements, and target invading nucleic acids. CRISPR clusters are transcribed and processed into CRISPR RNA (crRNA). In type II CRISPR systems correct processing of pre-crRNA requires a trans- encoded small RNA (tracrRNA)
   3275..3580    +  CDS            dnaB (fragment): DNAB_RHOMR - Protein inferred from homology: Swiss-Prot protein existence level 3. Participates in initiation and elongation during chromosome replication; it exhibits DNA-dependent ATPase activity. From Rhodothermus marinus (Rhodothermus obamensis).
   3623..3704    -  polyA_signal   SV40 poly(A) signal: SV40 polyadenylation signal
   3727..3795    -  CDS            large T antigen (fragment): large T antigen from SV40 (simian virus 40)
   3843..3973    +  repeat_region  AAV2 ITR (fragment): inverted terminal repeat of adeno-associated virus serotype 2 inverted
   3987..4144    +  CDS            lacZα (fragment): LacZα fragment of β-galactosidase; lacZ fragment
   4149..4577    +  rep_origin     f1 ori (sequence partly withheld): f1 bacteriophage origin of replication; arrow indicates direction of (+) strand synthesis
   4630..4734    +  promoter       AmpR promoter: bla
   4735..5595    +  CDS            AmpR: β-lactamase; bla; confers resistance to ampicillin, carbenicillin, and related antibiotics
   5766..242     +  rep_origin     ori (across the origin): high-copy-number ColE1/pMB1/pBR322/pUC origin of replication
