[The description below was written by a language model from this plasmid's Addgene catalogue record and pLannotate feature annotations shown in this document.]
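Description:
pAAV-MYL2-HA-TadA8e-Sauri N aa1-438-inteinN is an AAV transfer plasmid that carries the N-terminal half of a split adenine base editor under a cardiac-type promoter. It was built by Gibson cloning from a pAAV-CMV-TadA8e-SpG N-intein backbone. In bacteria it is maintained through a high-copy ColE1/pUC origin and selected with ampicillin (AmpR, β-lactamase). An f1 origin and remnants of the lac/lacZα region are also present in the backbone. The catalogue gives a total size of 8048 bp, whereas the sequenced record used for annotation is 6,112 nt. The record does not explain this discrepancy.

Two AAV2 inverted terminal repeats flank the expression cassette and allow it to be packaged into recombinant AAV particles. According to the catalogue, transcription is driven by the MYL2 promoter. The automated annotation does not label this element. It finds only short SV40 promoter and CMV enhancer fragments upstream of the coding region, leaving an unannotated stretch where the MYL2 sequence presumably lies. The open reading frame begins with an N-terminal HA epitope tag, followed by the TadA8e adenosine deaminase (annotated as E. coli tadA). Next come residues 1–438 of a Sauri Cas9 nickase, which the software matches to a Staphylococcus aureus Cas9 fragment. The frame ends with an N-intein that matches Rhodothermus marinus DnaB, and an SV40 polyadenylation signal closes the cassette.

The intein half is designed for protein trans-splicing. When a partner construct supplies the C-terminal Cas9 fragment fused to the matching C-intein, the two halves are joined into a full-length base editor. The HA tag permits detection of the TadA-containing fragment. The associated work concerns ABE-mediated gene silencing in the heart delivered by AAV.
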