Addgene plasmid #220128: pAAV-MYL2-HA-TadA8e-Sauri N aa1-438-inteinN
Purpose: Expresses TadA8e and Sauri cas9N by MYL2 promoter, and add an HA tag fused to TadA
Depositing lab: Yuxuan Guo. Depositing organization: Peking University Health Science Center. Publication: ABE-Mediated Cardiac Gene Silencing via Single AAVs Requires DNA Accessibility. Liu Z, Yang L, Yang Y, Li J, Chen Z, Guo C, Guo Q, Li Q, Zhao D, Hu X, Gao F, Guo Y. Circ Res. 2025 Jan 16. doi: 10.1161/CIRCRESAHA.124.325611. PubMed 39817340.
Backbone
  Vector backbone: pAAV-CMV-TadA8e-SpG N aa2-713-InteinN
  Total vector size (bp): 8048
  Vector type: AAV
Growth in bacteria
  Bacterial resistance: Ampicillin, 100 μg/mL
  Growth temperature: 37°C
  Growth strain: NEB Stable
  Copy number: Unknown
Gene/Insert
  Gene/Insert name: MYL2, TadA, nSauri Cas9N, inteinN
  Promoter: MYL2
  Tag / fusion protein: HA tag (N terminal on insert)
  Cloning method: Gibson Cloning
  Sequencing primers: 5′ cggcctctagaattcgctag
Terms and licenses: Academic/Nonprofit Terms; Industry Terms: Not Available to Industry
How to cite: pAAV-MYL2-HA-TadA8e-Sauri N aa1-438-inteinN was a gift from Yuxuan Guo (Addgene plasmid # 220128 ; http://n2t.net/addgene:220128 ; RRID:Addgene_220128)
